>Addgene plasmid #49989 | pcDNA3.1(+)-wt-TTF-1 | addgene full sequence | sequence record 257410 | Addgene NGS Result
GACGGATCGGGAGATCTCCCGATCCCCTATGGTGCACTCTCAGTACAATCTGCTCTGATGCCGCATAGTT
AAGCCAGTATCTGCTCCCTGCTTGTGTGTTGGAGGTCGCTGAGTAGTGCGCGAGCAAAATTTAAGCTACA
ACAAGGCAAGGCTTGACCGACAATTGCATGAAGAATCTGCTTAGGGTTAGGCGTTTTGCGCTGCTTCGCG
ATGTACGGGCCAGATATACGCGTTGACATTGATTATTGACTAGTTATTAATAGTAATCAATTACGGGGTC
ATTAGTTCATAGCCCATATATGGAGTTCCGCGTTACATAACTTACGGTAAATGGCCCGCCTGGCTGACCG
CCCAACGACCCCCGCCCATTGACGTCAATAATGACGTATGTTCCCATAGTAACGCCAATAGGGACTTTCC
ATTGACGTCAATGGGTGGAGTATTTACGGTAAACTGCCCACTTGGCAGTACATCAAGTGTATCATATGCC
AAGTACGCCCCCTATTGACGTCAATGACGGTAAATGGCCCGCCTGGCATTATGCCCAGTACATGACCTTA
TGGGACTTTCCTACTTGGCAGTACATCTACGTATTAGTCATCGCTATTACCATGGTGATGCGGTTTTGGC
AGTACATCAATGGGCGTGGATAGCGGTTTGACTCACGGGGATTTCCAAGTCTCCACCCCATTGACGTCAA
TGGGAGTTTGTTTTGGCACCAAAATCAACGGGACTTTCCAAAATGTCGTAACAACTCCGCCCCATTGACG
CAAATGGGCGGTAGGCGTGTACGGTGGGAGGTCTATATAAGCAGAGCTCTCTGGCTAACTAGAGAACCCA
CTGCTTACTGGCTTATCGAAATTAATACGACTCACTATAGGGAGACCCAAGCTGGCTAGCGTTTAAACTT
AAGCTTGGTACCGAGCTCGGATCCACTAGTCCAGTGTGGTGGAATTCTGCAGATATCCAGCACAGTGGCG
GCCGCTCGAGACCATGTCGATGAGTCCAAAGCACACGACTCCGTTCTCAGTGTCTGACATCTTGAGTCCC
CTGGAGGAAAGCTACAAGAAAGTGGGCATGGAGGGCGGCGGCCTCGGGGCTCCGCTGGCGGCGTACAGGC
AGGGCCAGGCGGCACCGCCAACAGCGGCCATGCAGCAGCACGCCGTGGGGCACCACGGCGCCGTCACCGC
CGCCTACCACATGACGGCGGCGGGGGTGCCCCAGCTCTCGCACTCCGCCGTGGGGGGCTACTGCAACGGC
AACCTGGGCAACATGAGCGAGCTGCCGCCGTACCAGGACACCATGAGGAACAGCGCCTCTGGCCCCGGAT
GGTACGGCGCCAACCCAGACCCGCGCTTCCCCGCCATCTCCCGCTTCATGGGCCCGGCGAGCGGCATGAA
CATGAGCGGCATGGGCGGCCTGGGCTCGCTGGGGGACGTGAGCAAGAACATGGCCCCGCTGCCAAGCGCG
CCGCGCAGGAAGCGCCGGGTGCTCTTCTCGCAGGCGCAGGTGTACGAGCTGGAGCGACGCTTCAAGCAAC
AGAAGTACCTGTCGGCGCCGGAGCGCGAGCACCTGGCCAGCATGATCCACCTGACGCCCACGCAGGTCAA
GATCTGGTTCCAGAACCACCGCTACAAAATGAAGCGCCAGGCCAAGGACAAGGCGGCGCAGCAGCAACTG
CAGCAGGACAGCGGCGGCGGCGGGGGCGGCGGGGGCACCGGGTGCCCGCAGCAGCAACAGGCTCAGCAGC
AGTCGCCGCGACGCGTGGCGGTGCCGGTCCTGGTGAAAGACGGCAAACCGTGCCAGGCGGGTGCCCCCGC
GCCGGGCGCCGCCAGCCTACAAGGCCACGCGCAGCAGCAGGCGCAGCACCAGGCGCAGGCCGCGCAGGCG
GCGGCAGCGGCCATCTCCGTGGGCAGCGGTGGCGCCGGCCTTGGCGCACACCCGGGCCACCAGCCAGGCA
GCGCAGGCCAGTCTCCGGACCTGGCGCACCACGCCGCCAGCCCCGCGGCGCTGCAGGGCCAGGTATCCAG
CCTGTCCCACCTGAACTCCTCGGGCTCGGACTACGGCACCATGTCCTGCTCCACCTTGCTATACGGTCGG
ACCTGGTGACTCGAGTCTAGAGGGCCCGTTTAAACCCGCTGATCAGCCTCGACTGTGCCTTCTAGTTGCC
AGCCATCTGTTGTTTGCCCCTCCCCCGTGCCTTCCTTGACCCTGGAAGGTGCCACTCCCACTGTCCTTTC
CTAATAAAATGAGGAAATTGCATCGCATTGTCTGAGTAGGTGTCATTCTATTCTGGGGGGTGGGGTGGGG
CAGGACAGCAAGGGGGAGGATTGGGAAGACAATAGCAGGCATGCTGGGGATGCGGTGGGCTCTATGGCTT
CTGAGGCGGAAAGAACCAGCTGGGGCTCTAGGGGGTATCCCC
[124 nt withheld, positions 2423-2546]
C
[91 nt withheld, positions 2548-2638]
A
[49 nt withheld, positions 2640-2688]
CCTTTGACGTTGGAGTCCACGTTCTTT
[37 nt withheld, positions 2716-2752]
ACCCTATCTCGGTCTATTCTTTTGATTTATAAGGGATTTTGCCGATTTCGGCCTATTGGTTAAAAAATGA
GCTGATTTAACAAAAATTTAACGCGAATTAATTCTGTGGAATGTGTGTCAGTTAGGGTGTGGAAAGTCCC
CAGGCTCCCCAGCAGGCAGAAGTATGCAAAGCATGCATCTCAATTAGTCAGCAACCAGGTGTGGAAAGTC
CCCAGGCTCCCCAGCAGGCAGAAGTATGCAAAGCATGCATCTCAATTAGTCAGCAACCATAGTCCCGCCC
CTAACTCCGCCCATCCCGCCCCTAACTCCGCCCAGTTCCGCCCATTCTCCGCCCCATGGCTGACTAATTT
TTTTTATTTATGCAGAGGCCGAGGCCGCCTCTGCCTCTGAGCTATTCCAGAAGTAGTGAGGAGGCTTTTT
TGGAGGCCTAGGCTTTTGCAAAAAGCTCCCGGGAGCTTGTATATCCATTTTCGGATCTGATCAAGAGACA
GGATGAGGATCGTTTCGCATGATTGAACAAGATGGATTGCACGCAGGTTCTCCGGCCGCTTGGGTGGAGA
GGCTATTCGGCTATGACTGGGCACAACAGACAATCGGCTGCTCTGATGCCGCCGTGTTCCGGCTGTCAGC
GCAGGGGCGCCCGGTTCTTTTTGTCAAGACCGACCTGTCCGGTGCCCTGAATGAACTGCAGGACGAGGCA
GCGCGGCTATCGTGGCTGGCCACGACGGGCGTTCCTTGCGCAGCTGTGCTCGACGTTGTCACTGAAGCGG
GAAGGGACTGGCTGCTATTGGGCGAAGTGCCGGGGCAGGATCTCCTGTCATCTCACCTTGCTCCTGCCGA
GAAAGTATCCATCATGGCTGATGCAATGCGGCGGCTGCATACGCTTGATCCGGCTACCTGCCCATTCGAC
CACCAAGCGAAACATCGCATCGAGCGAGCACGTACTCGGATGGAAGCCGGTCTTGTCGATCAGGATGATC
TGGACGAAGAGCATCAGGGGCTCGCGCCAGCCGAACTGTTCGCCAGGCTCAAGGCGCGCATGCCCGACGG
CGAGGATCTCGTCGTGACCCATGGCGATGCCTGCTTGCCGAATATCATGGTGGAAAATGGCCGCTTTTCT
GGATTCATCGACTGTGGCCGGCTGGGTGTGGCGGACCGCTATCAGGACATAGCGTTGGCTACCCGTGATA
TTGCTGAAGAGCTTGGCGGCGAATGGGCTGACCGCTTCCTCGTGCTTTACGGTATCGCCGCTCCCGATTC
GCAGCGCATCGCCTTCTATCGCCTTCTTGACGAGTTCTTCTGAGCGGGACTCTGGGGTTCGAAATGACCG
ACCAAGCGACGCCCAACCTGCCATCACGAGATTTCGATTCCACCGCCGCCTTCTATGAAAGGTTGGGCTT
CGGAATCGTTTTCCGGGACGCCGGCTGGATGATCCTCCAGCGCGGGGATCTCATGCTGGAGTTCTTCGCC
CACCCCAACTTGTTTATTGCAGCTTATAATGGTTACAAATAAAGCAATAGCATCACAAATTTCACAAATA
AAGCATTTTTTTCACTGCATTCTAGTTGTGGTTTGTCCAAACTCATCAATGTATCTTATCATGTCTGTAT
ACCGTCGACCTCTAGCTAGAGCTTGGCGTAATCATGGTCATAGCTGTTTCCTGTGTGAAATTGTTATCCG
CTCACAATTCCACACAACATACGAGCCGGAAGCATAAAGTGTAAAGCCTGGGGTGCCTAATGAGTGAGCT
AACTCACATTAATTGCGTTGCGCTCACTGCCCGCTTTCCAGTCGGGAAACCTGTCGTGCCAGCTGCATTA
ATGAATCGGCCAACGCGCGGGGAGAGGCGGTTTGCGTATTGGGCGCTCTTCCGCTTCCTCGCTCACTGAC
TCGCTGCGCTCGGTCGTTCGGCTGCGGCGAGCGGTATCAGCTCACTCAAAGGCGGTAATACGGTTATCCA
CAGAATCAGGGGATAACGCAGGAAAGAACATGTGAGCAAAAGGCCAGCAAAAGGCCAGGAACCGTAAAAA
GGCCGCGTTGCTGGCGTTTTTCCATAGGCTCCGCCCCCCTGACGAGCATCACAAAAATCGACGCTCAAGT
CAGAGGTGGCGAAACCCGACAGGACTATAAAGATACCAGGCGTTTCCCCCTGGAAGCTCCCTCGTGCGCT
CTCCTGTTCCGACCCTGCCGCTTACCGGATACCTGTCCGCCTTTCTCCCTTCGGGAAGCGTGGCGCTTTC
TCATAGCTCACGCTGTAGGTATCTCAGTTCGGTGTAGGTCGTTCGCTCCAAGCTGGGCTGTGTGCACGAA
CCCCCCGTTCAGCCCGACCGCTGCGCCTTATCCGGTAACTATCGTCTTGAGTCCAACCCGGTAAGACACG
ACTTATCGCCACTGGCAGCAGCCACTGGTAACAGGATTAGCAGAGCGAGGTATGTAGGCGGTGCTACAGA
GTTCTTGAAGTGGTGGCCTAACTACGGCTACACTAGAAGAACAGTATTTGGTATCTGCGCTCTGCTGAAG
CCAGTTACCTTCGGAAAAAGAGTTGGTAGCTCTTGATCCGGCAAACAAACCACCGCTGGTAGCGGTGGTT
TTTTTGTTTGCAAGCAGCAGATTACGCGCAGAAAAAAAGGATCTCAAGAAGATCCTTTGATCTTTTCTAC
GGGGTCTGACGCTCAGTGGAACGAAAACTCACGTTAAGGGATTTTGGTCATGAGATTATCAAAAAGGATC
TTCACCTAGATCCTTTTAAATTAAAAATGAAGTTTTAAATCAATCTAAAGTATATATGAGTAAACTTGGT
CTGACAGTTACCAATGCTTAATCAGTGAGGCACCTATCTCAGCGATCTGTCTATTTCGTTCATCCATAGT
TGCCTGACTCCCCGTCGTGTAGATAACTACGATACGGGAGGGCTTACCATCTGGCCCCAGTGCTGCAATG
ATACCGCGAGACCCACGCTCACCGGCTCCAGATTTATCAGCAATAAACCAGCCAGCCGGAAGGGCCGAGC
GCAGAAGTGGTCCTGCAACTTTATCCGCCTCCATCCAGTCTATTAATTGTTGCCGGGAAGCTAGAGTAAG
TAGTTCGCCAGTTAATAGTTTGCGCAACGTTGTTGCCATTGCTACAGGCATCGTGGTGTCACGCTCGTCG
TTTGGTATGGCTTCATTCAGCTCCGGTTCCCAACGATCAAGGCGAGTTACATGATCCCCCATGTTGTGCA
AAAAAGCGGTTAGCTCCTTCGGTCCTCCGATCGTTGTCAGAAGTAAGTTGGCCGCAGTGTTATCACTCAT
GGTTATGGCAGCACTGCATAATTCTCTTACTGTCATGCCATCCGTAAGATGCTTTTCTGTGACTGGTGAG
TACTCAACCAAGTCATTCTGAGAATAGTGTATGCGGCGACCGAGTTGCTCTTGCCCGGCGTCAATACGGG
ATAATACCGCGCCACATAGCAGAACTTTAAAAGTGCTCATCATTGGAAAACGTTCTTCGGGGCGAAAACT
CTCAAGGATCTTACCGCTGTTGAGATCCAGTTCGATGTAACCCACTCGTGCACCCAACTGATCTTCAGCA
TCTTTTACTTTCACCAGCGTTTCTGGGTGAGCAAAAACAGGAAGGCAAAATGCCGCAAAAAAGGGAATAA
GGGCGACACGGAAATGTTGAATACTCATACTCTTCCTTTTTCAATATTATTGAAGCATTTATCAGGGTTA
TTGTCTCATGAGCGGATACATATTTGAATGTATTTAGAAAAATAAACAAATAGGGGTTCCGCGCACATTT
CCCCGAAAAGTGCCACCTGACGTC
Features (pLannotate 1.2.2; 20 found; start..end, strand, type, name):
     28..80      -  misc_feature   bom (fragment): basis of mobility region from pBR322
    235..614     +  enhancer       CMV enhancer: human cytomegalovirus immediate early enhancer
    615..818     +  promoter       CMV promoter: human cytomegalovirus (CMV) immediate early promoter
    814..847     +  LTR            5' LTR (truncated) (fragment): truncated 5' long terminal repeat (LTR) from HIV-1
    863..881     +  promoter       T7 promoter: promoter for bacteriophage T7 RNA polymerase
    994..2106    +  CDS            NKX2-1: NKX21_HUMAN - Also known as NKX2A, TITF1, TTF1. Experimental evidence at protein level: Swiss-Prot protein existence level 1. Transcription factor that binds and activates the promoter of thyroid specific genes such as thyroglobulin, thyroperoxidase, and thyrotropin receptor. Crucial in the maintenance of the thyroid differentiation phenotype. May play a role in lung development and surfactant homeostasis. Forms a regulatory loop with GRHL2 that coordinates lung epithelial cell morphogenesis and differentiation. Activates the transcription of GNRHR and plays a role in enhancing the circadian o
   2153..2377    +  polyA_signal   bGH poly(A) signal: bovine growth hormone polyadenylation signal
   2381..2402    +  promoter       SV40 promoter (fragment): SV40 enhancer and early promoter
   2423..2851    +  rep_origin     f1 ori (sequence partly withheld): f1 bacteriophage origin of replication; arrow indicates direction of (+) strand synthesis
   2865..3194    +  promoter       SV40 promoter: SV40 enhancer and early promoter
   3261..4052    +  CDS            neo: KKA2_KLEPN - Also known as kan, nptII. Experimental evidence at protein level: Swiss-Prot protein existence level 1. Resistance to kanamycin, neomycin, paromomycin, ribostamycin, butirosin and gentamicin B. From Klebsiella pneumoniae.
   4076..4234    +  CDS            ble (fragment): BLE_KLEPN - Experimental evidence at protein level: Swiss-Prot protein existence level 1. Binding protein with a strong affinity to the bleomycin family of antibiotics. Binds to CL990; an antimitotic-antibiotic compound. From Klebsiella pneumoniae.
   4229..4350    +  polyA_signal   SV40 poly(A) signal: SV40 polyadenylation signal
   4423..4439    -  protein_bind   lac operator: The lac repressor binds to the lac operator to inhibit transcription in E. coli. This inhibition can be relieved by adding lactose or isopropyl-β-D-thiogalactopyranoside (IPTG). lac repressor encoded by lacI
   4447..4477    -  promoter       lac promoter: promoter for the E. coli lac operon
   4492..4513    -  protein_bind   CAP binding site: CAP binding activates transcription in the presence of cAMP. E. coli catabolite activator protein
   4526..4618    -  CDS            lacI (fragment): lac repressor; lacI; The lac repressor binds to the lac operator to inhibit transcription in E. coli. This inhibition can be relieved by adding lactose or isopropyl-β-D-thiogalactopyranoside (IPTG).
   4801..5389    -  rep_origin     ori: high-copy-number ColE1/pMB1/pBR322/pUC origin of replication
   5560..6420    -  CDS            AmpR: β-lactamase; bla; confers resistance to ampicillin, carbenicillin, and related antibiotics
   6421..6525    -  promoter       AmpR promoter: bla
