[The description below was written by a language model from this plasmid's Addgene catalogue record and pLannotate feature annotations shown in this document.]
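Description:
pcDNA3.1(+)-wt-TTF-1 is a mammalian expression plasmid built on the commercial pcDNA3.1 backbone and intended for transient transfection to produce wild-type human thyroid transcription factor-1 (TTF-1, also called NKX2-1 or TITF1). It is propagated in E. coli through a high-copy ColE1/pUC-type origin with ampicillin selection from the β-lactamase gene and its native promoter. An f1 origin is also present, allowing single-stranded DNA production. For selection in mammalian cells, an SV40 enhancer/early promoter drives the neomycin phosphotransferase gene, terminated by an SV40 polyadenylation signal, which confers G418 resistance and would allow stable lines to be derived, although the stated purpose is transient expression.

The payload is the roughly 1.1 kb human NKX2-1 coding sequence, inserted at a single XhoI site that is retained on both sides, so the orientation would have needed to be confirmed; the annotation places the CDS in the sense direction. The CDS lies downstream of the CMV immediate-early enhancer and promoter and upstream of the bovine growth hormone polyadenylation signal, giving strong constitutive expression. A T7 promoter between the CMV promoter and the insert allows in vitro transcription. No epitope tag or reporter is annotated, so the protein appears to be expressed untagged. NKX2-1 is a transcription factor that activates thyroid-specific genes and is implicated in lung development, and the associated study identified occludin as a direct TTF-1 target. The small annotated fragments (HIV-1 LTR, ble, lacI, bom) are most likely partial backbone matches rather than functional elements. The sequenced record is slightly longer than the catalogued total size.
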