Addgene plasmid #49989: pcDNA3.1(+)-wt-TTF-1
Purpose: For transient transfection to express human wild type TTF-1 protein
Depositing lab: David Mu. Depositing organization: Pennsylvania State University, College of Medicine. Publication: Occludin is a direct target of thyroid transcription factor-1 (TTF-1/NKX2-1). Runkle EA, Rice SJ, Qi J, Masser D, Antonetti DA, Winslow MM, Mu D. J Biol Chem. 2012 Aug 17;287(34):28790-801. doi: 10.1074/jbc.M112.367987. Epub 2012 Jul 2. PubMed 22761434.
Backbone
  Vector backbone: pcDNA3.1
  Backbone manufacturer: Life Technologies
  Backbone size w/o insert (bp): 5400
  Total vector size (bp): 6516
  Vector type: Mammalian Expression
  Selectable markers: Neomycin (select with G418)
Growth in bacteria
  Bacterial resistance: Ampicillin, 100 μg/mL
  Growth temperature: 37°C
  Growth strain: DH5alpha
  Copy number: Unknown
Gene/Insert
  Gene/Insert name: TTF-1 (alt names: NKX2-1; TITF1)
  Species: H. sapiens (human)
  Insert size (bp): 1116
  GenBank ID: NM_003317
  Entrez Gene: NKX2-1 (a.k.a. BCH, BHC, NK-2, NKX2.1, NKX2A, NMTC1, T/EBP, TEBP, TITF1, TTF-1, TTF1)
  Promoter: CMV
  Cloning method: Restriction Enzyme; 5′ cloning site XhoI (not destroyed); 3′ cloning site XhoI (not destroyed)
  Sequencing primers: 5′ CMV-F; 3′ BGH-rev
Terms and licenses: Academic/Nonprofit Terms; Industry Terms: Not Available to Industry
How to cite: pcDNA3.1(+)-wt-TTF-1 was a gift from David Mu (Addgene plasmid # 49989 ; http://n2t.net/addgene:49989 ; RRID:Addgene_49989)
