>Addgene plasmid #49989 | pcDNA3.1(+)-wt-TTF-1 | depositor partial sequence | sequence record 74650 | the TTF-1 cDNA insert
ATGTCGATGAGTCCAAAGCACACGACTCCGTTCTCAGTGTCTGACATCTTGAGTCCCCTGGAGGAAAGCT
ACAAGAAAGTGGGCATGGAGGGCGGCGGCCTCGGGGCTCCGCTGGCGGCGTACAGGCAGGGCCAGGCGGC
ACCGCCAACAGCGGCCATGCAGCAGCACGCCGTGGGGCACCACGGCGCCGTCACCGCCGCCTACCACATG
ACGGCGGCGGGGGTGCCCCAGCTCTCGCACTCCGCCGTGGGGGGCTACTGCAACGGCAACCTGGGCAACA
TGAGCGAGCTGCCGCCGTACCAGGACACCATGAGGAACAGCGCCTCTGGCCCCGGATGGTACGGCGCCAA
CCCAGACCCGCGCTTCCCCGCCATCTCCCGCTTCATGGGCCCGGCGAGCGGCATGAACATGAGCGGCATG
GGCGGCCTGGGCTCGCTGGGGGACGTGAGCAAGAACATGGCCCCGCTGCCAAGCGCGCCGCGCAGGAAGC
GCCGGGTGCTCTTCTCGCAGGCGCAGGTGTACGAGCTGGAGCGACGCTTCAAGCAACAGAAGTACCTGTC
GGCGCCGGAGCGCGAGCACCTGGCCAGCATGATCCACCTGACGCCCACGCAGGTCAAGATCTGGTTCCAG
AACCACCGCTACAAAATGAAGCGCCAGGCCAAGGACAAGGCGGCGCAGCAGCAACTGCAGCAGGACAGCG
GCGGCGGCGGGGGCGGCGGGGGCACCGGGTGCCCGCAGCAGCAACAGGCTCAGCAGCAGTCGCCGCGACG
CGTGGCGGTGCCGGTCCTGGTGAAAGACGGCAAACCGTGCCAGGCGGGTGCCCCCGCGCCGGGCGCCGCC
AGCCTACAAGGCCACGCGCAGCAGCAGGCGCAGCACCAGGCGCAGGCCGCGCAGGCGGCGGCAGCGGCCA
TCTCCGTGGGCAGCGGTGGCGCCGGCCTTGGCGCACACCCGGGCCACCAGCCAGGCAGCGCAGGCCAGTC
TCCGGACCTGGCGCACCACGCCGCCAGCCCCGCGGCGCTGCAGGGCCAGGTATCCAGCCTGTCCCACCTG
AACTCCTCGGGCTCGGACTACGGCACCATGTCCTGCTCCACCTTGCTATACGGTCGGACCTGGTGA
