>Addgene plasmid #49989 | pcDNA3.1(+)-wt-TTF-1 | addgene partial sequence | sequence record 76982 | CMV-F 5'-CGCAAATGGGCGGTAGGCGTG-3'
ACTAGAGAACCCACTGCTTACTGGCTTATCGAAATTAATACGACTCACTATAGGGAGACCCAAGCTGGCT
AGCGTTTAAACTTAAGCTTGGTACCGAGCTCGGATCCACTAGTCCAGTGTGGTGGAATTCTGCAGATATC
CAGCACAGTGGCGGCCGCTCGAGACCATGTCGATGAGTCCAAAGCACACGACTCCGTTCTCAGTGTCTGA
CATCTTGAGTCCCCTGGAGGAAAGCTACAAGAAAGTGGGCATGGAGGGCGGCGGCCTCGGGGCTCCGCTG
GCGGCGTACAGGCAGGGCCAGGCGGCACCGCCAACAGCGGCCATGCAGCAGCACGCCGTGGGGCACCACG
GCGCCGTCACCGCCGCCTACCACATGACGGCGGCGGGGGTGCCCCAGCTCTCGCACTCCGCCGTGGGGGG
CTACTGCAACGGCAACCTGGGCAACATGAGCGAGCTGCCGCCGTACCAGGACACCATGAGGAACAGCGCC
TCTGGCCCCGGATGGTACGGCGCCAACCCAGACCCGCGCTTCCCCGCCATCTCCCGCTTCATGGGCCCGG
CGAGCGGCATGAACATGAGCGGCATGGGCGGCCTGGGCTCGCTGGGGGACGTGAGCAAGAACATGGCCCC
GCTGC
